Addgene plasmid #78677: 36INS2-pBAD_GB
Purpose: Insulated MoClo promoter for E. coli. 36nt DNA spacer empirically selected. Modified from BBa_I13453. Has near identical expression as 36INS1-pBAD_AB [G:36INS2-pBAD:B]
Depositing lab: Douglas Densmore. Depositing organization: Boston University Main Campus. Publication: Reducing DNA context dependence in bacterial promoters. Carr SB, Beal J, Densmore DM. PLoS One. 2017 Apr 19;12(4):e0176013. doi: 10.1371/journal.pone.0176013. eCollection 2017. PubMed 28422998.
Backbone
  Vector backbone: DVA
  Backbone size w/o insert (bp): 2023
  Total vector size (bp): 2189
  Vector type: Synthetic Biology
Growth in bacteria
  Bacterial resistance: Ampicillin, 100 μg/mL
  Growth temperature: 37°C
  Growth strain: DH5alpha
  Copy number: High Copy
Gene/Insert
  Gene/Insert name: Insulated pBAD Promoter (alt name: 36INS-pBAD_GB)
  Species: Synthetic
  Insert size (bp): 166
  Cloning method: Restriction Enzyme; 5′ cloning site BbsI (destroyed during cloning); 3′ cloning site BbsI (destroyed during cloning)
  Sequencing primers: 5′ TGCCACCTGACGTCTAAGAA; 3′ ATTACCGCCTTTGAGTGAGC
Terms and licenses: Academic/Nonprofit Terms; Industry Terms: Not Available to Industry
How to cite: 36INS2-pBAD_GB was a gift from Douglas Densmore (Addgene plasmid # 78677 ; http://n2t.net/addgene:78677 ; RRID:Addgene_78677)
