[The description below was written by a language model from this plasmid's Addgene catalogue record and pLannotate feature annotations shown in this document.]
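Description:
36INS2-pBAD_GB is a small synthetic-biology part plasmid carrying an insulated, arabinose-inducible promoter for modular (MoClo) assembly in E. coli. It is built on the DVA destination backbone, a minimal high-copy vector that replicates from a ColE1/pUC-type origin and is selected with ampicillin through a β-lactamase gene driven by its own bla promoter. The annotated sequence also shows BioBrick prefix and suffix sequences flanking the part position and a putative bacterial terminator upstream of the prefix, which would help shield the part from read-through from the backbone. No araC regulator is annotated, so arabinose regulation presumably relies on araC supplied by the host or another construct.

The 166 bp synthetic insert consists of a pBAD (araBAD) promoter modified from the registry part BBa_I13453, combined with an empirically selected 36-nucleotide DNA spacer. The spacer acts as an insulator, intended to reduce the influence of neighbouring sequence on promoter activity so that expression is more predictable when the part is placed in different assembly contexts. Only a fragment of the araBAD promoter is recognised by the automated annotation; the spacer itself is not annotated. The part was cloned through BbsI sites that were destroyed in the process, and the "GB" designation indicates G and B MoClo fusion sites flanking the promoter, defining where it can be placed in a multi-part assembly. The record notes that it gives nearly identical expression to the related 36INS1-pBAD_AB part, offering the same behaviour with different fusion sites. The catalogue lists a total size of 2189 bp, whereas the depositor's full sequence record is 2274 nt; the record does not explain the difference.
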