Features (pLannotate 1.2.2; 7 found; start..end, strand, type, name):
     41..151     +  promoter       araBAD promoter (fragment): araBAD; promoter of the L-arabinose operon of E. coli; the araC regulatory gene is transcribed in the opposite direction (Guzman et al., 1995)
    182..202     +  misc_feature   BioBrick suffix: universal suffix for all parts
    379..967     -  rep_origin     ori: high-copy-number ColE1/pMB1/pBR322/pUC origin of replication
   1138..1998    -  CDS            AmpR: β-lactamase; bla; confers resistance to ampicillin, carbenicillin, and related antibiotics
   1999..2103    -  promoter       AmpR promoter: bla
   2193..2236    -  terminator     bacterial terminator: putative bacterial transcription terminator
   2239..2260    +  misc_feature   BioBrick prefix: BioBrick prefix for parts that do not start with "ATG"
>Addgene plasmid #78677 | 36INS2-pBAD_GB | depositor full sequence | sequence record 147244 | 36INS2-pBAD_GB sequence 2274 bps
TGCCTAGCACGCTTTTCTGCGTATGGTTGGTCAGCTTCTAACATTGATTATTTGCACGGCGTCACACTTT
GCTATGCCATAGCATTTTTATCCATAAGATTAGCGGATCCTACCTGACGCTTTTTATCGCAACTCTCTAC
TGTTTCTCCATACCGTTTTTTTGGGCTAGCTACTAGAGACCTACTAGTAGCGGCCGCTGCAGGCTTCCTC
GCTCACTGACTCGCTGCGCTCGGTCGTTCGGCTGCGGCGAGCGGTATCAGCTCACTCAAAGGCGGTAATA
CGGTTATCCACAGAATCAGGGGATAACGCAGGAAAGAACATGTGAGCAAAAGGCCAGCAAAAGGCCAGGA
ACCGTAAAAAGGCCGCGTTGCTGGCGTTTTTCCACAGGCTCCGCCCCCCTGACGAGCATCACAAAAATCG
ACGCTCAAGTCAGAGGTGGCGAAACCCGACAGGACTATAAAGATACCAGGCGTTTCCCCCTGGAAGCTCC
CTCGTGCGCTCTCCTGTTCCGACCCTGCCGCTTACCGGATACCTGTCCGCCTTTCTCCCTTCGGGAAGCG
TGGCGCTTTCTCATAGCTCACGCTGTAGGTATCTCAGTTCGGTGTAGGTCGTTCGCTCCAAGCTGGGCTG
TGTGCACGAACCCCCCGTTCAGCCCGACCGCTGCGCCTTATCCGGTAACTATCGTCTTGAGTCCAACCCG
GTAAGACACGACTTATCGCCACTGGCAGCAGCCACTGGTAACAGGATTAGCAGAGCGAGGTATGTAGGCG
GTGCTACAGAGTTCTTGAAGTGGTGGCCTAACTACGGCTACACTAGAAGAACAGTATTTGGTATCTGCGC
TCTGCTGAAGCCAGTTACCTTCGGAAAAAGAGTTGGTAGCTCTTGATCCGGCAAACAAACCACCGCTGGT
AGCGGTGGTTTTTTTGTTTGCAAGCAGCAGATTACGCGCAGAAAAAAAGGATCTCAAGAAGATCCTTTGA
TCTTTTCTACGGGGTCTGACGCTCAGTGGAACGAAAACTCACGTTAAGGGATTTTGGTCATGAGATTATC
AAAAAGGATCTTCACCTAGATCCTTTTAAATTAAAAATGAAGTTTTAAATCAATCTAAAGTATATATGAG
TAAACTTGGTCTGACAGTTACCAATGCTTAATCAGTGAGGCACCTATCTCAGCGATCTGTCTATTTCGTT
CATCCATAGTTGCCTGACTCCCCGTCGTGTAGATAACTACGATACGGGAGGGCTTACCATCTGGCCCCAG
TGCTGCAATGATACCGCGCGACCCACGCTCACCGGCTCCAGATTTATCAGCAATAAACCAGCCAGCCGGA
AGGGCCGAGCGCAGAAGTGGTCCTGCAACTTTATCCGCCTCCATCCAGTCTATTAATTGTTGCCGGGAAG
CTAGAGTAAGTAGTTCGCCAGTTAATAGTTTGCGCAACGTTGTTGCCATTGCTACAGGCATCGTGGTGTC
ACGCTCGTCGTTTGGTATGGCTTCATTCAGCTCCGGTTCCCAACGATCAAGGCGAGTTACATGATCCCCC
ATGTTGTGCAAAAAAGCGGTTAGCTCCTTCGGTCCTCCGATCGTTGTCAGAAGTAAGTTGGCCGCAGTGT
TATCACTCATGGTTATGGCAGCACTGCATAATTCTCTTACTGTCATGCCATCCGTAAGATGCTTTTCTGT
GACTGGTGAGTACTCAACCAAGTCATTCTGAGAATAGTGTATGCGGCGACCGAGTTGCTCTTGCCCGGCG
TCAATACGGGATAATACCGCGCCACATAGCAGAACTTTAAAAGTGCTCATCATTGGAAAACGTTCTTCGG
GGCGAAAACTCTCAAGGATCTTACCGCTGTTGAGATCCAGTTCGATGTAACCCACTCGTGCACCCAACTG
ATCTTCAGCATCTTTTACTTTCACCAGCGTTTCTGGGTGAGCAAAAACAGGAAGGCAAAATGCCGCAAAA
AAGGGAATAAGGGCGACACGGAAATGTTGAATACTCATACTCTTCCTTTTTCAATATTATTGAAGCATTT
ATCAGGGTTATTGTCTCATGAGCGGATACATATTTGAATGTATTTAGAAAAATAAACAAATAGGGGTTCC
GCGCACATTTCCCCGAAAAGTGCCACCTGACGTCTAAGAAACCATTATTATCATGACATTAACCTATAAA
AATAGGCGTATCACGAGGCAGAATTTCAGATAAAAAAAATCCTTAGCTTTCGCTAAGGATGATTTCTGGA
ATTCGCGGCCGCTTCTAGAGACTAGTGGGTCTCA
