>Addgene plasmid #78677 | 36INS2-pBAD_GB | addgene partial sequence | sequence record 155957 | MoCloR 5'-gccacctgacgtctaagaaacc-3'
AATAGGCGTATCACGAGGCAGAATTTCAGATAAAAAAAATCCTTAGCTTTCGCTAAGGATGATTTCTGGA
ATTCGCGGCCGCTTCTAGAGACTAGTGGGTCTCATGCCTAGCACGCTTTTCTGCGTATGGTTGGTCAGCT
TCTAACATTGATTATTTGCACGGCGTCACACTTTGCTATGCCATAGCATTTTTATCCATAAGATTAGCGG
ATCCTACCTGACGCTTTTTATCGCAACTCTCTACTGTTTCTCCATACCGTTTTTTTGGGCTAGCTACTAG
AGACCTACTAGTAGCGGCCGCTGCAGGCTTCCTCGCTCACTGACTCGCTGCGCTCGGTCGTTCGGCTGCG
GCGAGCGGTATCAGCTCACTCAAAGGCGGTAATACGGTTATCCACAGAATCAGGGGATAACGCAGGAAAG
AACATGTGAGCAAAAGGCCAGCAAAAGGCCAGGAACCGTAAAAAGGCCGCGTTGCTGGCGTTTTTCCACA
GGCTCCGCCCCCCTGACGAGCATCACAAAAATCGACGCTCAAGTCAGAGGTGGCGAAACCCGACAGGACT
ATAAAGATACCAGGCGTTTCCCCCTGGAAGCTCCCTCGTGCGCTCTCCTGTTCCGACCCTGCCGCTTACC
GGATACCTGTCCGCCTTTCTCCCTTCGGGAAGCGTGGCGCTTTCTCATAGCTCACGCTGTAGGTATCTCA
GTTCGGTGTAGGTCGTTCGCTCCAAGCTGGGCTGTGTGCACGAACCCCCCGTTCAGCCCGACCGCTGCGC
CTTATCCGGTAACTATCGTCTTGAGTCCAACCCGGTAAGACACGACTTATCGCCACTGGCAGCAGCCACT
GGTA
