>Addgene plasmid #78677 | 36INS2-pBAD_GB | addgene partial sequence | sequence record 155958 | ASK-FN2 5'-CGGCCTTTTTACGGTTCCTG-3'
CTGCGTTATCCCCTGATTCTGTGGATAACCGTATTACCGCCTTTGAGTGAGCTGATACCGCTCGCCGCAG
CCGAACGACCGAGCGCAGCGAGTCAGTGAGCGAGGAAGCCTGCAGCGGCCGCTACTAGTAGGTCTCTAGT
AGCTAGCCCAAAAAAACGGTATGGAGAAACAGTAGAGAGTTGCGATAAAAAGCGTCAGGTAGGATCCGCT
AATCTTATGGATAAAAATGCTATGGCATAGCAAAGTGTGACGCCGTGCAAATAATCAATGTTAGAAGCTG
ACCAACCATACGCAGAAAAGCGTGCTAGGCATGAGACCCACTAGTCTCTAGAAGCGGCCGCGAATTCCAG
AAATCATCCTTAGCGAAAGCTAAGGATTTTTTTTATCTGAAATTCTGCCTCGTGATACGCCTATTTTTAT
AGGTTAATGTCATGATAATAATGGTTTCTTAGACGTCAGGTGGCACTTTTCGGGGAAATGTGCGCGGAAC
CCCTATTTGTTTATTTTTCTAAATACATTCAAATATGTATCCGCTCATGAGACAATAACCCTGATAAATG
CTTCAATAATATTGAAAAAGGAAGAGTATGAGTATTCAACATTTCCGTGTCGCCCTTATTCCCTTTTTTG
CGGCATTTTGCCTTCCTGTTTTTGCTCACCCAGAAACGCTGGTGAAAGTAAAAGATGCTGAAGATCAGTT
GGGTGCACGAGTGGGTTACATCGAACTGGATCTCAACAGCGGTAAGATCCTTGAGAGTTTTCGCCCCGAA
GAACGTTTTCCA
